Addgene plasmid #39706: KHBD00642
Depositing lab: Bart Deplancke. Depositing organization: Swiss Federal Institute of Technology (EPFL). Publication: Automated protein-DNA interaction screening of Drosophila regulatory elements. Korneel Hens, Jean-Daniel Feuz, Alina Isakova, Antonina Lagovitina, Andreas Massouras, Julien Bryois, Patrick Callaerts, Susan E. Celniker, Bart Deplancke. Nat Methods. 2011 Oct 30;8(12):1065-70. 10.1038/nmeth.1763 PubMed 22037703.
Backbone
  Vector backbone: pDONR221
  Backbone manufacturer: Invitrogen
  Backbone size w/o insert (bp): 2536
  Vector type: Gateway DONR vector
Growth in bacteria
  Bacterial resistance: Kanamycin, 50 μg/mL
  Growth temperature: 37°C
  Growth strain: DH5alpha
  Copy number: High Copy
Gene/Insert
  Gene/Insert name: CG5748 (alt names: FBgn0001222; Hsf; Heat shock factor)
  Species: D. melanogaster (fly)
  Insert size (bp): 2073
  Entrez Gene: Hsf (a.k.a. Dmel_CG5748, CG5748, D-HSF, Dm-Hsf, DmHSF, DmHSFa, Dmel\CG5748, HSF, HSF1, HSFa, Hsf1, dHSF, dHSFa, heat shock factor, hsf, l(2)03091)
  Promoter: none
  Cloning method: Gateway Cloning
  Sequencing primers: 5′ M13-F20; 3′ M13R
Terms and licenses: Academic/Nonprofit Terms; Industry Terms: Not Available to Industry
Depositor comments: Please note that the ORFs in this collection were cloned open-ended (without a stop codon).
How to cite: KHBD00642 was a gift from Bart Deplancke (Addgene plasmid # 39706 ; http://n2t.net/addgene:39706 ; RRID:Addgene_39706)
