[The description below was written by a language model from this plasmid's Addgene catalogue record.]
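Description:
KHBD00642 is a Gateway entry clone built in the pDONR221 backbone (Invitrogen), carrying the open reading frame of the Drosophila melanogaster gene CG5748, better known as Hsf (Heat shock factor), the transcription factor that drives the heat shock response. The insert is recorded as 2073 bp in a backbone of about 2.5 kb once the donor cassette has been replaced. The plasmid is maintained at high copy in standard E. coli cloning strains under kanamycin selection. No feature table is supplied with the record, so the exact positions of the recombination sites and other backbone elements are not documented here. A clone made by Gateway recombination into a pDONR vector would normally have its insert flanked by attL sites, and the M13 forward and reverse primer sites listed for sequencing lie outside the insert.

The record lists no promoter, which is consistent with an entry clone: the plasmid is not meant to express Hsf itself but to serve as a sequence-verified source from which the ORF can be moved by LR recombination into destination vectors that provide the promoter, tags and host-specific elements. The depositor notes that ORFs in this collection were cloned open-ended, without a stop codon, so the coding sequence can be read through into a C-terminal fusion partner supplied by the destination vector. A destination vector must therefore provide a downstream stop. The clone belongs to a collection of Drosophila ORFs associated with a study on automated screening of protein-DNA interactions at fly regulatory elements. This suggests its main use is generating transcription factor fusion constructs for such interaction assays.
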