>Addgene plasmid #39706 | KHBD00642 | depositor partial sequence | sequence record 50146 | KHBD00642 sequence 2073 bps
ATGTCCAGGTCGCGTTCATCCGCTAAAGCCGTGCAGTTCAAGCACGAATCGGAGGAAGAGGAAGAAGACG
AGGAGGAGCAGCTGCCTTCCAGGAGAATGCACTCTTACGGAGACGCCGCGGCCATCGGAAGCGGGGTGCC
GGCCTTTTTGGCCAAATTGTGGCGCCTGGTGGACGATGCCGATACCAATCGCTTGATTTGCTGGACCAAG
GATGGCCAAAGTTTCGTTATACAAAATCAAGCGCAATTCGCCAAGGAACTATTGCCACTAAACTACAAGC
ACAACAACATGGCCAGCTTCATAAGGCAATTGAATATGTATGGATTCCACAAGATCACCTCTATTGACAA
TGGCGGACTACGTTTTGATCGCGACGAGATTGAATTTTCGCACCCATTTTTTAAGCGCAACTCGCCTTTT
CTACTTGACCAAATCAAAAGGAAAATATCGAACAACAAAAATGGTGACGACAAAGGTGTCCTGAAGCCGG
AGGCCATGTCGAAGATTCTCACCGATGTGAAAGTCATGCGGGGTCGTCAGGACAATCTGGATTCGCGCTT
CTCCGCCATGAAACAGGAGAACGAAGTGCTGTGGCGCGAGATAGCCAGCCTGCGCCAAAAGCACGCTAAG
CAGCAACAAATAGTCAACAAACTGATCCAGTTCCTCATTACCATTGTGCAACCGTCGCGCAACATGTCTG
GCGTGAAACGCCACGTGCAGCTGATGATCAACAATACGCCGGAAATTGATCGTGCACGGACCACCAGTGA
GACCGAGAGCGAGAGTGGCGGCGGACCGGTTATCCACGAGCTTAGGGAGGAGCTTCTTGATGAGGTGATG
AATCCATCACCGGCTGGCTACACCGCAGCCTCACATTATGACCAAGAGAGCGTCTCTCCGCCTGCCGTTG
AGCGTCCGCGATCTAACATGAGCATTAGCTCGCACAACGTCGATTATTCGAATCAGAGTGTGGAGGACTT
GCTGCTCCAGGGAAATGGAACCGCTGGCGGTAATATTCTAGTAGGCGGAGCCGCTTCTCCCATGGCCCAA
AGTGTGAGTCAATCGCCGGCCCAACATGATGTCTACACAGTCACCGAGGCGCCCGATTCTCATGTCCAGG
AGGTGCCAAACAGTCCGCCTTATTACGAGGAGCAGAATGTGCTTACCACGCCCATGGTGCGGGAGCAGGA
GCAGCAGAAGCGTCAGCAGCTTAAGGAGAACAACAAGCTACGACGACAGGCAGGAGATGTTATACTTGAT
GCTGGAGATATTCTCGTAGATAGTTCGTCGCCCAAGGCGCAACGGACAAGCATCCAGCATAGTACGCAAC
CTGATGTGATGGTCCAGCCAATGATTATAAAGTCTGAGCCGGAGAACAGTTCCGGACTGATGGATCTAAT
GACTCCCGCGAACGATCTGTACAGTGTTAACTTCATCAGTGAGGATATGCCGACGGATATTTTTGAAGAC
GCTCTGCTTCCCGACGGCGTGGAAGAGGCAGCCAAACTGGACCAGCAACAAAAATTTGGGCAATCGACAG
TGAGCAGCGGCAAGTTTGCCAGCAACTTCGATGTGCCCACCAACAGTACGCTGCTGGATGCCAATCAGGC
CTCGACATCGAAGGCAGCGGCCAAGGCGCAAGCATCTGAGGAAGAGGGCATGGCTGTGGCCAAATACAGT
GGCGCTGAGAACGGAAACAACCGCGATACCAACAACAGTCAACTCCTCAGGATGGCCTCAGTTGACGAAC
TCCACGGGCACTTGGAAAGCATGCAAGATGAGTTGGAAACACTGAAGGATCTGCTGCGTGGCGATGGGGT
GGCCATTGATCAGAACATGCTCATGGGTCTGTTTAACGACTCTGATCTAATGGACAACTATGGCCTATCG
TTTCCCAATGACAGCATAAGCAGTGAAAAGAAAGCACCCAGTGGCTCTGAACTGATTTCCTATCAGCCCA
TGTATGATCTGTCCGACATTTTGGACACGGACGATGGCAACAATGACCAGGAGGCCAGCAGGCGCCAGAT
GCAGACGCAAAGTTCGGTTTTAAATACGCCACGTCACGAGTTG
