>Addgene plasmid #39706 | KHBD00642 | addgene partial sequence | sequence record 53251 | M13-F20 5'-TGTAAAACGACGGCCAGT-3'
GATTTTATTTTGACTGATAGTGACCTGTTCGTTGCAACAAATTGATGAGCAATGCTTTTTTATAATGCCA
ACTTTGTACAAAAAAGTTGGCACCATGTCCAGGTCGCGTTCATCCGCTAAAGCCGTGCAGTTCAAGCACG
AATCGGAGGAAGAGGAAGAAGACGAGGAGGAGCAGCTGCCTTCCAGGAGAATGCACTCTTACGGAGACGC
CGCGGCCATCGGAAGCGGGGTGCCGGCCTTTTTGGCCAAATTGTGGCGCCTGGTGGACGATGCCGATACC
AATCGCTTGATTTGCTGGACCAAGGATGGCCAAAGTTTCGTTATACAAAATCAAGCGCAATTCGCCAAGG
AACTATTGCCACTAAACTACAAGCACAACAACATGGCCAGCTTCATAAGGCAATTGAATATGTATGGATT
CCACAAGATCACCTCTATTGACAATGGCGGACTACGTTTTGATCGCGACGAGATTGAATTTTCGCACCCA
TTTTTTAAGCGCAACTCGCCTTTTCTACTTGACCAAATCAAAAGGAAAATATCGAACAACAAAAATGGTG
ACGACAAAGGTGTCCTGAAGCCGGAGGCCATGTCGAAGATTCTCACCGATGTGAAAGTCATGCGGGGTCG
TCAGGACAATCTGGATTCGCGCTTCTCCGCCATGAAACAGGAGAACGAAGTGCTGTGGCGCGAGATAGCC
AGCCTGCGCCAAA
